Addgene plasmid #152271: pGBW-m4134121
Purpose: Mammalian expression plasmid for SARS-CoV-2 nsp8
Depositing lab: Ginkgo Bioworks & Benjie Chen. Depositing organization: Ginkgo Bioworks.
Backbone
  Vector backbone: pTwist_CMV_Puro_6
  Backbone size w/o insert (bp): 6080
  Vector type: Mammalian Expression
  Selectable markers: Puromycin
Growth in bacteria
  Bacterial resistance: Ampicillin, 100 μg/mL
  Growth temperature: 37°C
  Growth strain: DH5alpha
  Copy number: High Copy
Gene/Insert
  Gene/Insert name: SARS-CoV-2 nsp8
  Species: Severe acute respiratory syndrome coronavirus 2
  Insert size (bp): 587
  Mutation: wt
  Entrez Gene: ORF1ab (a.k.a. GU280_gp01)
  Promoter: CMV
  Tag / fusion protein: Cleavable TEV;3xFlag (C terminal on backbone)
  Cloning method: Unknown
Resource information
  A portion of this plasmid was derived from a plasmid made by: GinkgoBioworks
Depositor comments: NCBI reference sequence: YP_009725304.1
How to cite: pGBW-m4134121 was a gift from Ginkgo Bioworks & Benjie Chen (Addgene plasmid # 152271 ; http://n2t.net/addgene:152271 ; RRID:Addgene_152271)
