[The description below was written by a language model from this plasmid's Addgene catalogue record and pLannotate feature annotations shown in this document.]
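Description:
pGBW-m4134121 is a mammalian expression plasmid built on the pTwist_CMV_Puro_6 backbone for producing wild-type SARS-CoV-2 nsp8, one of the non-structural proteins released from the ORF1ab replicase polyprotein. In bacteria it is maintained as a high-copy plasmid through a ColE1/pUC-type origin and selected with ampicillin via a full-length β-lactamase gene. The sequenced record is 6,776 nt.

The nsp8 coding sequence sits downstream of the human cytomegalovirus immediate early enhancer and promoter, which drive strong constitutive transcription in mammalian cells. It is followed by an SV40 polyadenylation signal. The automated annotation identifies the insert only as a fragment of the SARS-CoV-2 replicase polyprotein 1a, and its attached text describes nsp10. That text is generic to the polyprotein entry and does not contradict the catalogue's assignment of the insert as nsp8. The backbone supplies a C-terminal tag consisting of a TEV protease cleavage site and a 3xFLAG epitope, so the protein can be detected or affinity-captured with anti-FLAG reagents and the tag then removed by TEV digestion. The feature table picks up only a FLAG fragment in this region.

A separate cassette uses the human ubiquitin C promoter to express puromycin N-acetyltransferase, terminated by a synthetic poly(A) signal, allowing puromycin selection of transfected or stably expressing cells. β-globin insulator elements, together with T7 and rrnG terminators, flank the units and probably limit transcriptional read-through between them. The record states no use beyond mammalian expression of nsp8, but the tag design suits localisation, pull-down and interaction studies.
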