Features (pLannotate 1.2.2; 21 found; start..end, strand, type, name):
      1..304     +  enhancer       CMV enhancer: human cytomegalovirus immediate early enhancer
    377..394     -  promoter       CMV promoter (fragment): human cytomegalovirus (CMV) immediate early promoter
    457..508     +  promoter       CMVd2 promoter: truncated human cytomegalovirus (CMV) immediate early promoter that yields moderately reduced expression relative to the full-length promoter
    577..1179    +  CDS            R1A_SARS2 (fragment): Experimental evidence at protein level: Swiss-Prot protein existence level 1. [Non-structural protein 10]: Plays a pivotal role in viral transcription by stimulating both nsp14 3'-5' exoribonuclease and nsp16 2'-O-methyltransferase activities. Therefore plays an essential role in viral mRNAs cap methylation. From Severe acute respiratory syndrome coronavirus 2 (2019-nCoV) (SARS-CoV-2).
   1240..1262    +  CDS            FLAG (fragment): FLAG® epitope tag, followed by an enterokinase cleavage site
   1316..1437    -  polyA_signal   SV40 poly(A) signal: SV40 polyadenylation signal
   1460..1529    -  CDS            large T antigen (fragment): large T antigen from SV40 (simian virus 40)
   1552..1598    +  terminator     T7 terminator: transcription terminator for bacteriophage T7 RNA polymerase
   1628..1764    +  terminator     rrnG terminator: transcription terminator from the E. coli ribosomal RNA rrnG operon (Albrechtsen et al., 1991)
   1809..1880    +  misc_feature   3' β-globin insulator: insulator downstream of the human β-globin locus (Farrell et al., 2002)
   2106..2694    -  rep_origin     ori: high-copy-number ColE1/pMB1/pBR322/pUC origin of replication
   2866..2930    -  CDS            bla(M) (fragment): β-lactamase lacking the signal sequence; bla(M); allows cytosolic expression of β-lactamase
   3194..4403    +  promoter       UbC promoter: human ubiquitin C promoter
   4407..5004    +  CDS            PuroR (fragment): puromycin N-acetyltransferase; pac from Streptomyces; confers resistance to puromycin
   5033..5081    +  polyA_signal   poly(A) signal: synthetic polyadenylation signal
   5347..6207    +  CDS            AmpR: β-lactamase; bla; confers resistance to ampicillin, carbenicillin, and related antibiotics
   6220..6356    +  terminator     rrnG terminator: transcription terminator from the E. coli ribosomal RNA rrnG operon (Albrechtsen et al., 1991)
   6508..6579    +  misc_feature   5' β-globin insulator: insulator upstream of the human β-globin locus (Farrell et al., 2002)
   6584..6630    -  terminator     T7 terminator: transcription terminator for bacteriophage T7 RNA polymerase
   6648..6696    -  polyA_signal   poly(A) signal: synthetic polyadenylation signal
   6727..6776    +  enhancer       CMV enhancer (fragment): human cytomegalovirus immediate early enhancer
>Addgene plasmid #152271 | pGBW-m4134121 | addgene full sequence | sequence record 320778 | Addgene NGS Result
CGTTACATAACTTACGGTAAATGGCCCGCCTGGCTGACCGCCCAACGACCCCCGCCCATTGACGTCAATA
ATGACGTATGTTCCCATAGTAACGCCAATAGGGACTTTCCATTGACGTCAATGGGTGGAGTATTTACGGT
AAACTGCCCACTTGGCAGTACATCAAGTGTATCATATGCCAAGTACGCCCCCTATTGACGTCAATGACGG
TAAATGGCCCGCCTGGCATTATGCCCAGTACATGACCTTATGGGACTTTCCTACTTGGCAGTACATCTAC
GTATTAGTCATCGCTATTACCATGCTGATGCGGTTTTGGCAGTACATCAATGGGCGTGGATAGCGGTTTG
ACTCACGGGGATTTCCAAGTCTCCACCCCATTGACGTCAATGGGAGTTTGTTTTGGCACCAAAATCAACG
GGACTTTCCAAAATGTCGTAACAACTCCGCCCCATTGACGCAAATGGGCGGTAGGCGTGTACGGTGGGAG
GTCTATATAAGCAGAGCTGGTTTAGTGAACCGTCAGATCAGATCTTTGTCGATCCTACCATCCACTCGAC
ACACCCGCCAGCGGCCGCCACCATGATAGCCTCAGAGTTTAGTTCCCTTCCATCATATGCAGCTTTTGCT
ACTGCTCAAGAAGCTTATGAGCAGGCTGTTGCTAATGGTGATTCTGAAGTTGTTCTTAAAAAGTTGAAGA
AGTCTTTGAATGTGGCTAAATCTGAATTTGACCGTGATGCAGCCATGCAACGTAAGTTGGAAAAGATGGC
TGATCAAGCTATGACCCAAATGTATAAACAGGCTAGATCTGAGGACAAGAGGGCAAAAGTTACTAGTGCT
ATGCAGACAATGCTTTTCACTATGCTTAGAAAGTTGGATAATGATGCACTCAACAACATTATCAACAATG
CAAGAGATGGTTGTGTTCCCTTGAACATAATACCTCTTACAACAGCAGCCAAACTAATGGTTGTCATACC
AGACTATAACACATATAAAAATACGTGTGATGGTACAACATTTACTTATGCATCAGCATTGTGGGAAATC
CAACAGGTTGTAGATGCAGATAGTAAAATTGTTCAACTTAGTGAAATTAGTATGGACAATTCACCTAATT
TAGCATGGCCTCTTATTGTAACAGCTTTAAGGGCCAATTCTGCTGTCAAATTAGAAAACCTTTACTTTCA
GTCGATGGATTATAAGGACCACGATGGAGACTACAAAGATCATGACATTGATTACAAGGACGACGATGAC
AAATAAGCTAGCTTGACTGACTGAGATACAGCGTACCTTCAGCTCACAGACATGATAAGATACATTGATG
AGTTTGGACAAACCACAACTAGAATGCAGTGAAAAAAATGCTTTATTTGTGAAATTTGTGATGCTATTGC
TTTATTTGTAACCATTATAAGCTGCAATAAACAAGTTAACAACAACAATTGCATTCATTTTATGTTTCAG
GTTCAGGGGGAGGTGTGGGAGGTTTTTTAAAGCAAGTAAAACCTCTACAAATGTGGTATTGGCCCATCTC
TATCGGTATCGTAGCATAACCCCTTGGGGCCTCTAAACGGGTCTTGAGGGGTTTTTTGTGCCCCTCGGGC
CGGATTGCTATCTACCGGCATTGGCGCAGAAAAAAATGCCTGATGCGACGCTGCGCGTCTTATACTCCCA
CATATGCCAGATTCAGCAACGGATACGGCTTCCCCAACTTGCCCACTTCCATACGTGTCCTCCTTACCAG
AAATTTATCCTTAAGGTCGTCAGCTATCCTGCAGGCGATCTCTCGATTTCGATCAAGACATTCCTTTAAT
GGTCTTTTCTGGACACCACTAGGGGTCAGAAGTAGTTCATCAAACTTTCTTCCCTCCCTAATCTCATTGG
TTACCTTGGGCTATCGAAACTTAATTAACCAGTCAAGTCAGCTACTTGGCGAGATCGACTTGTCTGGGTT
TCGACTACGCTCAGAATTGCGTCAGTCAAGTTCGATCTGGTCCTTGCTATTGCACCCGTTCTCCGATTAC
GAGTTTCATTTAAATCATGTGAGCAAAAGGCCAGCAAAAGGCCAGGAACCGTAAAAAGGCCGCGTTGCTG
GCGTTTTTCCATAGGCTCCGCCCCCCTGACGAGCATCACAAAAATCGACGCTCAAGTCAGAGGTGGCGAA
ACCCGACAGGACTATAAAGATACCAGGCGTTTCCCCCTGGAAGCTCCCTCGTGCGCTCTCCTGTTCCGAC
CCTGCCGCTTACCGGATACCTGTCCGCCTTTCTCCCTTCGGGAAGCGTGGCGCTTTCTCATAGCTCACGC
TGTAGGTATCTCAGTTCGGTGTAGGTCGTTCGCTCCAAGCTGGGCTGTGTGCACGAACCCCCCGTTCAGC
CCGACCGCTGCGCCTTATCCGGTAACTATCGTCTTGAGTCCAACCCGGTAAGACACGACTTATCGCCACT
GGCAGCAGCCACTGGTAACAGGATTAGCAGAGCGAGGTATGTAGGCGGTGCTACAGAGTTCTTGAAGTGG
TGGCCTAACTACGGCTACACTAGAAGAACAGTATTTGGTATCTGCGCTCTGCTGAAGCCAGTTACCTTCG
GAAAAAGAGTTGGTAGCTCTTGATCCGGCAAACAAACCACCGCTGGTAGCGGTGGTTTTTTTGTTTGCAA
GCAGCAGATTACGCGCAGAAAAAAAGGATCTCAAGAAGATCCTTTGATCTTTTCTACGGGGTCTGACGCT
CAGTGGAACGAAAACTCACGTTAAGGGATTTTGGTCATGAGATTATCAAAAAGGATCTTCACCTAGATCC
TTTTAAATTAAAAATGAAGTTTTAAATCAATCTAAAGTATATATGAGTAAACTTGGTCTGACAGTTACCA
ATGCTTAATCAGTGAGGCACCTATCTCAGCGATCTGTCTATTTCGTTCATCCATAGTTGCATTTAAATTT
CCGAACTCTCCAAGGCCCTCGTCGGAAAATCTTCAAACCTTTCGTCCGATCCATCTTGCAGGCTACCTCT
CGAACGAACTATCGCAAGTCTCTTGGCCGGCCTTGCGCCTTGGCTATTGCTTGGCAGCGCCTATCGCCAG
GTATTACTCCAATCCCGAATATCCGAGATCGGGATCACCCGAGAGAAGTTCAACCTACATCCTCAATCCC
GATCTATCCGAGATCCGAGGAATATCGAAATCGGGGCGCGCCTGGCCTCCGCGCCGGGTTTTGGCGCCTC
CCGCGGGCGCCCCCCTCGTCACGGCGAGCGCTGCCACGTCAGACGAAGGGCGCAGGAGCGTCCTGATCCT
TCCGCCCGGACGCTCAGGACAGCGGCCCGCTGCTCATAAGACTCGGCCTTAGAACCCCAGTATCAGCAGA
AGGACATTTTAGGACGGGACTTGGGTGACTCTAGGGCACTGGTTTTCTTTCCAGAGAGCGGAACAGGCGA
GGAAAAGTAGTCCCTTCTCGGCGATTCTGCGGAGGGATCTCCGTGGGGCGGTGAACGCCGATGATTATAT
AAGGACGCGCCGGGTGTGGCACAGCTAGTTCCGTCGCAGCCGGGATTTGGGTCGCGGTTCTTGTTTGTGG
ATCGCTGTGATCGTCACTTGGTGAGTAGCGGGCTGCTGGGCTGGCCGGGGCTTTCGTGGCCGCCGGGCCG
CTCGGTGGGACGGAAGCGTGTGGAGAGACCGCCAAGGGCTGTAGTCTGGGTCCGCGAGCAAGGTTGCCCT
GAACTGGGGGTTGGGGGGAGCGCAGCAAAATGGCGGCTGTTCCCGAGTCTTGAATGGAAGACGCTTGTGA
GGCGGGCTGTGAGGTCGTTGAAACAAGGTGGGGGGCATGGTGGGCGGCAAGAACCCAAGGTCTTGAGCCC
TTCGCTAATGCGGGAAAGCTCTTATTCGGGTGAGATGGGCTGGGCACCATCTGGGGACCCTGACGTGAAG
TTTGTCACTGACTGGAGAACTCGGTTTGTCGTCTGTTGCGGGGGCGGCAGTTATGGCGGTGCCGTTGGGC
AGTGCACCCGTACCTTTGGGAGCGCGCGCCCTCGTCGTGTCGTGACGTCACCCGTTCTGTTGGCTTATAA
TGCAGGGTGGGGCCACCTGCCGGTAGGTGTGCGGTAGGCTTTTCTCCGTCGCAGGACGCAGGGTTCGGGC
CTAGGGTAGGCTCTCCTGAATCGACAGGCGCCGGACCTCTGGTGAGGGGAGGGATAAGTGAGGCGTCAGT
TTCTTTGGTCGGTTTTATGTACCTATCTTCTTAAGTAGCTGAAGCTCCGGTTTTGAACTATGCGCTCGGG
GTTGGCGAGTGTGTTTTGTGAAGTTTTTTAGGCACCTTTTGAAATGTAATCATTTGGGTCAATATGTAAT
TTTCAGTGTTAGACTTGTAAATTGTCCGCTAAATTCTGGCCGTTTTTGGCTTTTTTGTTAGACAACATGA
CCGAGTACAAGCCCACGGTGCGCCTCGCCACCCGCGACGACGTCCCCAGGGCCGTACGCACCCTCGCCGC
CGCGTTCGCCGACTACCCCGCCACGCGCCACACCGTCGATCCGGACCGCCACATCGAGCGGGTCACCGAG
CTGCAAGAACTCTTCCTCACGCGCGTCGGGCTCGACATCGGCAAGGTGTGGGTCGCGGACGACGGCGCCG
CGGTGGCGGTCTGGACCACGCCGGAGAGCGTCGAAGCGGGGGCGGTGTTCGCCGAGATCGGCCCGCGCAT
GGCCGAGTTGAGCGGTTCCCGGCTGGCCGCGCAGCAACAGATGGAGGGCCTCCTGGCGCCGCACCGGCCC
AAGGAGCCCGCGTGGTTCCTGGCCACCGTCGGCGTCTCGCCCGACCACCAGGGCAAGGGTCTGGGCAGCG
CCGTCGTGCTCCCCGGAGTGGAGGCCGCCGAGCGCGCCGGGGTGCCCGCCTTCCTGGAGACCTCCGCGCC
CCGCAACCTCCCCTTCTACGAGCGGCTCGGCTTCACCGTCACCGCCGACGTCGAGGTGCCCGAAGGACCG
CGCACCTGGTGCATGACCCGCAAGCCCGGTGCCTAGGCTAGTATGTAAGCCTAGTCTTAGATAATAAAAT
CGCTATCCATCGAAGATGGATGTGTGTTGGTTTTTTGTGTGTGTAACGCTAGGCGCGCCTGGTGTACCGA
GAACGATCCTCTCAGTGCGAGTCTCGACGATCCATATCGTTGCTTGGCAGTCAGCCAGTCGGAATCCAGC
TTGGGACCCAGGAAGTCCAATCGTCAGATATTGTACTCAAGCCTGGTCACGGCAGCGTACCGATCTGTTT
AAACCTAGATATTGATAGTCTGATCGGTCAACGTATAATCGAGTCCTAGCTTTTGCAAACATCTATCAAG
AGACAGGATCAGCAGGAGGCTTTCGCATGAGTATTCAACATTTCCGTGTCGCCCTTATTCCCTTTTTTGC
GGCATTTTGCCTTCCTGTTTTTGCTCACCCAGAAACGCTGGTGAAAGTAAAAGATGCTGAAGATCAGTTG
GGTGCGCGAGTGGGTTACATCGAACTGGATCTCAACAGCGGTAAGATCCTTGAGAGTTTTCGCCCCGAAG
AACGCTTTCCAATGATGAGCACTTTTAAAGTTCTGCTATGTGGCGCGGTATTATCCCGTATTGACGCCGG
GCAAGAGCAACTCGGTCGCCGCATACACTATTCTCAGAATGACTTGGTTGAGTATTCACCAGTCACAGAA
AAGCATCTTACGGATGGCATGACAGTAAGAGAATTATGCAGTGCTGCCATAACCATGAGTGATAACACTG
CGGCCAACTTACTTCTGACAACGATTGGAGGACCGAAGGAGCTAACCGCTTTTTTGCACAACATGGGGGA
TCATGTAACTCGCCTTGATCGTTGGGAACCGGAGCTGAATGAAGCCATACCAAACGACGAGCGTGACACC
ACGATGCCTGTAGCAATGGCAACAACCTTGCGTAAACTATTAACTGGCGAACTACTTACTCTAGCTTCCC
GGCAACAGTTGATAGACTGGATGGAGGCGGATAAAGTTGCAGGACCACTTCTGCGCTCGGCCCTTCCGGC
TGGCTGGTTTATTGCTGATAAATCTGGAGCCGGTGAGCGTGGGTCTCGCGGTATCATTGCAGCACTGGGG
CCAGATGGTAAGCCCTCCCGTATCGTAGTTATCTACACGACGGGGAGTCAGGCAACTATGGATGAACGAA
ATAGACAGATCGCTGAGATAGGTGCCTCACTGATTAAGCATTGGTAACCGATTCTAGGTGCATTGGCGCA
GAAAAAAATGCCTGATGCGACGCTGCGCGTCTTATACTCCCACATATGCCAGATTCAGCAACGGATACGG
CTTCCCCAACTTGCCCACTTCCATACGTGTCCTCCTTACCAGAAATTTATCCTTAAGATCCCGAATCGTT
TAAACTCGACTCTGGCTCTATCGAATCTCCGTCGTTTCGAGCTTACGCGAACAGCCGTGGCGCTCATTTG
CTCGTCGGGCATCGAATCTCGTCAGCTATCGTCAGCTTACCTTTTTGGCAGCGATCGCGGCTCCCGACAT
CTTGGACCATTAGCTCCACAGGTATCTTCTTCCCTCTAGTGGTCATAACAGCAGCTTCAGCTACCTCTCA
ATTCAAAAAACCCCTCAAGACCCGTTTAGAGGCCCCAAGGGGTTATGCTATCAATCGTTGCGTTACACAC
ACAAAAAACCAACACACATCCATCTTCGATGGATAGCGATTTTATTATCTAACTGCTGATCGAGTGTAGC
CAGATCTAGTAATCAATTACGGGGTCATTAGTTCATAGCCCATATATGGAGTTCCG
